>Addgene plasmid #129965 | pRDAX-449 N-Tag Venus210[1] L32 FRB EBPF2 | depositor full sequence | sequence record 249343 | Full Sequence
GCCTGCCTCCAGGCCTCAATATTGGCCATTAGCCATATTATTCATTGGTTATATAGCATAAATCAATATT
GGCTATTGGCCATTGCATACGTTGTATCTATATCATAATATGTACATTTATATTGGCTCATGTCCAATAT
GACCGCCATGTTGGCATTGATTATTGACTAGTTATTAATAGTAATCAATTACGGGGTCATTAGTTCATAG
CCCATATATGGAGTTCCGCGTTACATAACTTACGGTAAATGGCCCGCCTGGCTGACCGCCCAACGACCCC
CGCCCATTGACGTCAATAATGACGTATGTTCCCATAGTAACGCCAATAGGGACTTTCCATTGACGTCAAT
GGGTGGAGTATTTACGGTAAACTGCCCACTTGGCAGTACATCAAGTGTATCATATGCCAAGTCCGCCCCC
TATTGACGTCAATGACGGTAAATGGCCCGCCTGGCATTATGCCCAGTACATGACCTTACGGGACTTTCCT
ACTTGGCAGTACATCTACGTATTAGTCATCGCTATTACCATGGTGATGCGGTTTTGGCAGTACACCAATG
GGCGTGGATAGCGGTTTGACTCACGGGGATTTCCAAGTCTCCACCCCATTGACGTCAATGGGAGTTTGTT
TTGGCACCAAAATCAACGGGACTTTCCAAAATGTCGTAATAACCCCGCCCCGTTGACGCAAATGGGCGGT
AGGCGTGTACGGTGGGAGGTCTATATAAGCAGAGCTCGTTTAGTGAACCGTCAGATCACTAGAAGCTTTA
TTGCGGTAGTTTATCACAGTTAAATTGCTAACGCAGTCAGTGCTTCTGACACAACAGTCTCGAACTTAAG
CTGCAGAAGTTGGTCGTGAGGCACTGGGCAGGTAAGTATCAAGGTTACAAGACAGGTTTAAGGAGACCAA
TAGAAACTGGGCTTGTCGAGACAGAGAAGACTCTTGCGTTTCTGATAGGCACCTATTGGTCTTACTGACA
TCCACTTTGCCTTTCTCTCCACAGGTGTCCACTCCCAGGCCACCATGGTGTCAAAGGGAGAAGAGTTGTT
TACCGGTGTTGTTCCCATACTGGTGGAACTGGATGGTGACGTCAATGGACACAAGTTTAGCGTTTCTGGC
GAAGGAGAAGGCGATGCTACCTATGGCAAACTGACCCTCAAACTGATCTGTACGACTGGAAAGTTGCCTG
TACCTTGGCCAACACTGGTCACAACCTTGGGCTATGGGCTGCAATGCTTTGCCCGTTATCCTGATCACAT
GAAGCAACATGACTTCTTTAAGTCTGCTATGCCAGAGGGATATGTGCAGGAACGGACTATCTTCTTCAAG
GACGACGGCAACTACAAGACGAGAGCTGAGGTGAAATTTGAGGGTGACACACTGGTGAATCGCATAGAGC
TGAAAGGCATCGACTTCAAAGAAGATGGGAATATTCTCGGGCATAAACTCGAGTACAACTACAATTCCCA
CAACGTGTACATCACTGCCGATAAGCAGAAGAATGGGATTAAGGCGAACTTCAAGATCCGACACAACATC
GAGGATGGTGGGGTCCAGCTTGCCGACCATTATCAGCAGAACACACCCATTGGGGATGGACCAGTCCTGT
TGCCGGATAACCACTACCTCAGTTACCAGAGCAAACTGTCCAAAGACGTGGGTGGCGGAGGGAGCGAAGG
CGGCGGATCCGGAGGGCCTGGCTCTGGCGGAGAGGGGAGCGCTGGAGGCGGGTCAGCCGGTGGTGGGAGT
GTGGCCATCCTCTGGCATGAGATGTGGCATGAAGGCCTGGAAGAGGCATCTCGTTTGTACTTTGGGGAAA
GGAACGTGAAAGGCATGTTTGAGGTGCTGGAGCCCTTGCATGCTATGATGGAACGGGGCCCCCAGACTCT
GAAGGAAACATCCTTTAATCAGGCCTATGGTCGAGATTTAATGGAGGCCCAAGAGTGGTGCAGGAAGTAC
ATGAAATCAGGGAATGTCAAGGACCTCACCCAAGCCTGGGACCTCTATTATCATGTGTTCCGACGAATCT
CATAAGAATTCAGATCCGCCCCTCTCCCTCCCCCCCCCCTAACGTTACTGGCCGAAGCCGCTTGGAATAA
GGCCGGTGTGCGTTTGTCTATATGTTATTTTCCACCATATTGCCGTCTTTTGGCAATGTGAGGGCCCGGA
AACCTGGCCCTGTCTTCTTGACGAGCATTCCTAGGGGTCTTTCCCCTCTCGCCAAAGGAATGCAAGGTCT
GTTGAATGTCGTGAAGGAAGCAGTTCCTCTGGTAGCTTCTTGAAGACAAACAACGTCTGTAGCGACCCTT
TGCAGGCAGCGGAACCCCCCACCTGGCGACAGGTGCCTCTGCGGCCAAAAGCCACGTGTATAAGATACAC
CTGCAAAGGCGGCACAACCCCAGTGCCACGTTGTGAGTTGGATAGTTGTGGAAAGAGTCAAATGGCTCTC
CTCAAGCGTATTCAACAAGGGGCTGAAGGATGCCCAGAAGGTACCCCATTGTATGGGATCTGATCTGGGG
CCTCGGTACACATGCTTTACATGTGTTTAGTCGAGGTTAAAAAAACGTCTAGGCCCCCCGAACCACGGGG
ACGTGGTTTTCCTTTGAAAAACACGATGATAATATGGCCACAACCATGGTGAGCAAGGGCGAGGAGCTGT
TCACCGGGGTGGTGCCCATCCTGGTCGAGCTGGACGGCGACGTAAACGGCCACAAGTTCAGCGTGAGGGG
CGAGGGCGAGGGCGATGCCACCAACGGCAAGCTGACCCTGAAGTTCATCTGCACCACCGGCAAGCTGCCC
GTGCCCTGGCCCACCCTCGTGACCACCCTGAGCCACGGCGTGCAGTGCTTCGCCCGCTACCCCGACCACA
TGAAGCAGCACGACTTCTTCAAGTCCGCCATGCCCGAAGGCTACGTCCAGGAGCGCACCATCTTCTTCAA
GGACGACGGCACCTACAAGACCCGCGCCGAGGTGAAGTTCGAGGGCGACACCCTGGTGAACCGCATCGAG
CTGAAGGGCGTCGACTTCAAGGAGGACGGCAACATCCTGGGGCACAAGCTGGAGTACAACTTCAACAGCC
ACAACATCTATATCATGGCCGTCAAGCAGAAGAACGGCATCAAGGTGAACTTCAAGATCCGCCACAACGT
GGAGGACGGCAGCGTGCAGCTCGCCGACCACTACCAGCAGAACACCCCCATCGGCGACGGCCCCGTGCTG
CTGCCCGACAGCCACTACCTGAGCACCCAGTCCGTGCTGAGCAAAGACCCCAACGAGAAGCGCGATCACA
TGGTCCTGCTGGAGTTCCGCACCGCCGCCGGGATCACTCTCGGCATGGACGAGCTGTACAAGTAAACCGG
TGCTCGAGGTACCGATGAATAGCTAAGGTCGAGGCCGCAGGTAAGTATCAAGGTTACAAGACAGGTTTAA
GGAGACCAATAGAAACTGGGCTTGTCGAGACAGAGAAGACTCTTGCGTTTCTGATAGGCACCTATTGGTC
TTACTGACATCCACTTTGCCTTTCTCTCCACAGGTGTCGACAATCAACCTCTGGATTACAAAATTTGTGA
AAGATTGACTGGTATTCTTAACTATGTTGCTCCTTTTACGCTATGTGGATACGCTGCTTTAATGCCTTTG
TATCATGCTATTGCTTCCCGTATGGCTTTCATTTTCTCCTCCTTGTATAAATCCTGGTTGCTGTCTCTTT
ATGAGGAGTTGTGGCCCGTTGTCAGGCAACGTGGCGTGGTGTGCACTGTGTTTGCTGACGCAACCCCCAC
TGGTTGGGGCATTGCCACCACCTGTCAGCTCCTTTCCGGGACTTTCGCTTTCCCCCTCCCTATTGCCACG
GCGGAACTCATCGCCGCCTGCCTTGCCCGCTGCTGGACAGGGGCTCGGCTGTTGGGCACTGACAATTCCG
TGGTGTTGTCGGGGAAGCTGACGTCCTTTCCATGGCTGCTCGCCTGTGTTGCCACCTGGATTCTGCGCGG
GACGTCCTTCTGCTACGTCCCTTCGGCCCTCAATCCAGCGGACCTTCCTTCCCGCGGCCTGCTGCCGGCT
CTGCGGCCTCTTCCGCGTCTTCGCCTTCGCCCTCAGACGAGTCGGATCTCCCTTTGGGCCGCCTCCCCGC
CTGGAATTCGAGCTCGGTACGATCAGCCTCGACTGTGCCTTCTAGTTGCCAGCCATCTGTTGTTTGCCCC
TCCCCCGTGCCTTCCTTGACCCTGGAAGGTGCCACTCCCACTGTCCTTTCCTAATAAAATGAGGAAATTG
CATCGCATTGTCTGAGTAGGTGTCATTCTATTCTGGGGGGTGGGGTGGGGCAGGACAGCAAGGGGGAGGA
TTGGGAAGACAATAGCCCAGCTTTTGTTCCCTTTAGTGAGGGTTAATTGCGCGCTTGGCGTAATCATGGT
CATAGCTGTTTCCTGTGTGAAATTGTTATCCGCTAATTCACTCCTCAGGTGCAGGCTGCCTATCAGAAGG
TGGTGGCTGGTGTGGCCAATGCCCTGGCTCACAAATACCACTGAGATCTTTTTCCCTCTGCCAAAAATTA
TGGGGACATCATGAAGCCCCTTGAGCATCTGACTTCTGGCTAATAAAGGAAATTTATTTTCATTGCAATA
GTGTGTTGGAATTTTTTGTGTCTCTCACTCGGAAGGACATATGGGAGGGCAAATCATTTAAAACATCAGA
ATGAGTATTTGGTTTAGAGTTTGGCAACATATGCCCATATGCTGGCTGCCATGAACAAAGGTTGGCTATA
AAGAGGTCATCAGTATATGAAACAGCCCCCTGCTGTCCATTCCTTATTCCATAGAAAAGCCTTGACTTGA
GGTTAGATTTTTTTTATATTTTGTTTTGTGTTATTTTTTTCTTTAACATCCCTAAAATTTTCCTTACATG
TTTTACTAGCCAGATTTTTCCTCCTCTCCTGACTACTCCCAGTCATAGCTGTCCCTCTTCTCTTATGGAG
ATCGGCCGGCCGCCGGCGTCGACGCGCGCGGCCGCGGCGCGCCGTTGCTGGCGTTTTTCCATAGGCTCCG
CCCCCCTGACGAGCATCACAAAAATCGACGCTCAAGTCAGAGGTGGCGAAACCCGACAGGACTATAAAGA
TACCAGGCGTTTCCCCCTGGAAGCTCCCTCGTGCGCTCTCCTGTTCCGACCCTGCCGCTTACCGGATACC
TGTCCGCCTTTCTCCCTTCGGGAAGCGTGGCGCTTTCTCATAGCTCACGCTGTAGGTATCTCAGTTCGGT
GTAGGTCGTTCGCTCCAAGCTGGGCTGTGTGCACGAACCCCCCGTTCAGCCCGACCGCTGCGCCTTATCC
GGTAACTATCGTCTTGAGTCCAACCCGGTAAGACACGACTTATCGCCACTGGCAGCAGCCACTGGTAACA
GGATTAGCAGAGCGAGGTATGTAGGCGGTGCTACAGAGTTCTTGAAGTGGTGGCCTAACTACGGCTACAC
TAGAAGAACAGTATTTGGTATCTGCGCTCTGCTGAAGCCAGTTACCTTCGGAAAAAGAGTTGGTAGCTCT
TGATCCGGCAAACAAACCACCGCTGGTAGCGGTGGTTTTTTTGTTTGCAAGCAGCAGATTACGCGCAGAA
AAAAAGGATCTCAAGAAGATCCTTTGATCTTTTCTACGGGGTCTGACGCTCAGTGGAACGAAAACTCACG
TTAAGGGATTTTGGTCATGAGATTATCAAAAAGGATCTTCACCTAGATCCTTTTAAATTAAAAATGAAGT
TTTAAATCAATCTAAAGTATATATGAGTAAACTTGGTCTGACAGTTACCAATGCTTAATCAGTGAGGCAC
CTATCTCAGCGATCTGTCTATTTCGTTCATCCATAGTTGCCTGACTCCCCGTCGTGTAGATAACTACGAT
ACGGGAGGGCTTACCATCTGGCCCCAGTGCTGCAATGATACCGCGAGACCCACGCTCACCGGCTCCAGAT
TTATCAGCAATAAACCAGCCAGCCGGAAGGGCCGAGCGCAGAAGTGGTCCTGCAACTTTATCCGCCTCCA
TCCAGTCTATTAATTGTTGCCGGGAAGCTAGAGTAAGTAGTTCGCCAGTTAATAGTTTGCGCAACGTTGT
TGCCATTGCTACAGGCATCGTGGTGTCACGCTCGTCGTTTGGTATGGCTTCATTCAGCTCCGGTTCCCAA
CGATCAAGGCGAGTTACATGATCCCCCATGTTGTGCAAAAAAGCGGTTAGCTCCTTCGGTCCTCCGATCG
TTGTCAGAAGTAAGTTGGCCGCAGTGTTATCACTCATGGTTATGGCAGCACTGCATAATTCTCTTACTGT
CATGCCATCCGTAAGATGCTTTTCTGTGACTGGTGAGTACTCAACCAAGTCATTCTGAGAATAGTGTATG
CGGCGACCGAGTTGCTCTTGCCCGGCGTCAATACGGGATAATACCGCGCCACATAGCAGAACTTTAAAAG
TGCTCATCATTGGAAAACGTTCTTCGGGGCGAAAACTCTCAAGGATCTTACCGCTGTTGAGATCCAGTTC
GATGTAACCCACTCGTGCACCCAACTGATCTTCAGCATCTTTTACTTTCACCAGCGTTTCTGGGTGAGCA
AAAACAGGAAGGCAAAATGCCGCAAAAAAGGGAATAAGGGCGACACGGAAATGTTGAATACTCATACTCT
TCCTTTTTCAATATTATTGAAGCATTTATCAGGGTTATTGTCTCATGAGCGGATACATATTTGAATGTAT
TTAGAAAAATAAACAAATAGGGGTTCCGCGCACATTTCCCCGAAAAGTGCCACCTGACGTCTAAGAAACC
ATTATTATCATGACATTAACCTATAAAAATAGGCGTATCACGAGGCCCTTTCGTCTACGCGCGCGCCGGC
GGCGCGCCGTCGACGGCCGGCCGCGGCCGC
Features (pLannotate 1.2.2; 17 found; start..end, strand, type, name):
    155..532     +  enhancer       CMV enhancer: human cytomegalovirus immediate early enhancer
    534..733     +  promoter       CMV promoter: human cytomegalovirus (CMV) immediate early promoter
    872..1004    +  intron         chimeric intron: chimera between introns from human β-globin and immunoglobulin heavy chain genes
   1025..1657    +  CDS            mVenus (fragment): mVenus is a basic (constitutively fluorescent) yellow fluorescent protein published in 2006, derived from Aequorea victoria. It is reported to be a rapidly-maturing monomer with moderate acid sensitivity.
   1757..2032    +  CDS            FRB: FKBP-rapamycin binding domain of human FRAP
   2049..2635    +  misc_feature   IRES2: internal ribosome entry site (IRES) of the encephalomyocarditis virus (EMCV)
   2636..3355    +  CDS            EBFP2: enhanced blue variant of GFP (Ai et al., 2007) mammalian codon-optimized
   3401..3533    +  intron         chimeric intron: chimera between introns from human β-globin and immunoglobulin heavy chain genes
   3542..4130    +  misc_feature   WPRE: woodchuck hepatitis virus posttranscriptional regulatory element
   4134..4150    +  misc_feature   MCS (fragment): pUC18/19 multiple cloning site
   4163..4274    +  polyA_signal   bGH poly(A) signal: bovine growth hormone polyadenylation signal
   4370..4388    -  promoter       T3 promoter: promoter for bacteriophage T3 RNA polymerase
   4447..4521    +  CDS            HBB (fragment): HBB_PONPY - Experimental evidence at transcript level: Swiss-Prot protein existence level 2. Involved in oxygen transport from the lung to the various peripheral tissues. From Pongo pygmaeus (Bornean orangutan).
   4592..4647    +  polyA_signal   β-globin poly(A) signal: rabbit β-globin polyadenylation signal (Gil and Proudfoot, 1987)
   5026..5614    -  rep_origin     ori: high-copy-number ColE1/pMB1/pBR322/pUC origin of replication
   5785..6645    -  CDS            AmpR: β-lactamase; bla; confers resistance to ampicillin, carbenicillin, and related antibiotics
   6646..6750    -  promoter       AmpR promoter: bla
