[The description below was written by a language model from this plasmid's Addgene catalogue record and pLannotate feature annotations shown in this document.]
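Description:
pRDAX-449 N-Tag Venus210[1] L32 FRB EBPF2 is a custom-built mammalian expression plasmid of about 6.9 kb, designed as a vector for protein–protein interaction assays based on bimolecular or trimolecular fluorescence complementation (BiFC/TriFC). It is maintained in E. coli as a high-copy plasmid through a ColE1/pUC-type origin and is selected with ampicillin via the β-lactamase gene and its native promoter. No mammalian selection marker is annotated, which is consistent with transient transfection use.

The expression unit is driven by the human CMV immediate-early enhancer and promoter, followed by a chimeric β-globin/immunoglobulin intron that promotes efficient mRNA processing. The first open reading frame begins with a fragment of mVenus. From the plasmid name, this appears to be the first part of a Venus protein split near residue 210, placed as an N-terminal tag. An unannotated gap of about 100 nt, presumably the "L32" linker named in the title, separates this fragment from FRB, the FKBP–rapamycin binding domain. The catalogue lists the insert species as mouse, whereas the automated annotation matches it to the human FRAP domain. The record does not resolve this difference.

Downstream, an EMCV IRES directs translation of the blue fluorescent protein EBFP2 from the same transcript, giving an independent marker of transfection and expression level against which the complementation signal can be compared. A second chimeric intron, a WPRE and the bGH polyadenylation signal complete the cassette, and a rabbit β-globin poly(A) signal lies further downstream. Because FRB dimerises with FKBP in the presence of rapamycin, this construct probably serves as an inducible interaction control when paired with a vector carrying the complementary Venus fragment, although the record does not state this.
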