Addgene plasmid #129965: pRDAX-449 N-Tag Venus210[1] L32 FRB EBPF2
Purpose: PPI (BiFC/TriFC) assay vector
Depositing lab: Gary Lewin. Depositing organization: Max-Delbrueck-Centrum fuer Molekulare Medizin (MDC).
Backbone
  Vector backbone: custom built
  Vector type: Mammalian Expression
Growth in bacteria
  Bacterial resistance: Ampicillin, 100 μg/mL
  Growth temperature: 37°C
  Growth strain: DH5alpha
  Copy number: High Copy
Gene/Insert
  Gene/Insert name: FRB
  Species: M. musculus (mouse)
  Cloning method: Restriction Enzyme; 5′ cloning site unknown (unknown if destroyed); 3′ cloning site unknown (unknown if destroyed)
Terms and licenses: Academic/Nonprofit Terms; Industry Terms: Not Available to Industry
How to cite: pRDAX-449 N-Tag Venus210[1] L32 FRB EBPF2 was a gift from Gary Lewin (Addgene plasmid # 129965 ; http://n2t.net/addgene:129965 ; RRID:Addgene_129965)
